>Addgene plasmid #239404 | pH2B-mScarlet3-H (aka mYongHong) | addgene full sequence | sequence record 481795 | Addgene NGS Result
TGAAGGCCCAGGGCTCGCAGCCAACGTCGGGGCGGCAGGCCCTGCCATAGCCTCAGGTTACTCATATATA
CTTTAGATTGATTTAAAACTTCATTTTTAATTTAAAAGGATCTAGGTGAAGATCCTTTTTGATAATCTCA
TGACCAAAATCCCTTAACGTGAGTTTTCGTTCCACTGAGCGTCAGACCCCGTAGAAAAGATCAAAGGATC
TTCTTGAGATCCTTTTTTTCTGCGCGTAATCTGCTGCTTGCAAACAAAAAAACCACCGCTACCAGCGGTG
GTTTGTTTGCCGGATCAAGAGCTACCAACTCTTTTTCCGAAGGTAACTGGCTTCAGCAGAGCGCAGATAC
CAAATACTGTTCTTCTAGTGTAGCCGTAGTTAGGCCACCACTTCAAGAACTCTGTAGCACCGCCTACATA
CCTCGCTCTGCTAATCCTGTTACCAGTGGCTGCTGCCAGTGGCGATAAGTCGTGTCTTACCGGGTTGGAC
TCAAGACGATAGTTACCGGATAAGGCGCAGCGGTCGGGCTGAACGGGGGGTTCGTGCACACAGCCCAGCT
TGGAGCGAACGACCTACACCGAACTGAGATACCTACAGCGTGAGCTATGAGAAAGCGCCACGCTTCCCGA
AGGGAGAAAGGCGGACAGGTATCCGGTAAGCGGCAGGGTCGGAACAGGAGAGCGCACGAGGGAGCTTCCA
GGGGGAAACGCCTGGTATCTTTATAGTCCTGTCGGGTTTCGCCACCTCTGACTTGAGCGTCGATTTTTGT
GATGCTCGTCAGGGGGGCGGAGCCTATGGAAAAACGCCAGCAACGCGGCCTTTTTACGGTTCCTGGCCTT
TTGCTGGCCTTTTGCTCACATGTTCTTTCCTGCGTTATCCCCTGATTCTGTGGATAACCGTATTACCGCC
ATGCATTAGTTATTAATAGTAATCAATTACGGGGTCATTAGTTCATAGCCCATATATGGAGTTCCGCGTT
ACATAACTTACGGTAAATGGCCCGCCTGGCTGACCGCCCAACGACCCCCGCCCATTGACGTCAATAATGA
CGTATGTTCCCATAGTAACGCCAATAGGGACTTTCCATTGACGTCAATGGGTGGAGTATTTACGGTAAAC
TGCCCACTTGGCAGTACATCAAGTGTATCATATGCCAAGTACGCCCCCTATTGACGTCAATGACGGTAAA
TGGCCCGCCTGGCATTATGCCCAGTACATGACCTTATGGGACTTTCCTACTTGGCAGTACATCTACGTAT
TAGTCATCGCTATTACCATGGTGATGCGGTTTTGGCAGTACATCAATGGGCGTGGATAGCGGTTTGACTC
ACGGGGATTTCCAAGTCTCCACCCCATTGACGTCAATGGGAGTTTGTTTTGGCACCAAAATCAACGGGAC
TTTCCAAAATGTCGTAACAACTCCGCCCCATTGACGCAAATGGGCGGTAGGCGTGTACGGTGGGAGGTCT
ATATAAGCAGAGCTGGTTTAGTGAACCGTCAGATCCGCTAGCATGCCTGAACCGGCAAAATCCGCTCCGG
CCCCTAAAAAGGGCTCCAAGAAAGCCGTCACCAAAGCCCAGAAGAAAGACGGCAAGAAGCGCAAGCGCAG
CCGCAAAGAGAGCTACTCCATCTACGTGTACAAGGTGCTGAAGCAGGTCCACCCCGACACCGGCATCTCG
TCCAAGGCCATGGGCATCATGAACTCCTTCGTCAACGACATCTTCGAGCGCATCGCGGGAGAGGCTTCCC
GCCTGGCGCACTACAACAAGCGCTCCACCATCACATCCCGCGAGATCCAGACGGCCGTGCGCCTGCTGCT
GCCCGGCGAGCTGGCCAAGCACGCCGTGTCCGAGGGCACCAAGGCGGTCACCAAGTACACCAGCTCCAAG
CCACCGGTCGCCACCATGGATAGCACCGAGGCAGTGATCAAGGAGTTCATGCGGTTCAAGGTGCACATGG
AGGGCTCCATGAACGGCCACGAGTTCGAGATCGAGGGCGAGGGCGAGGGCCGCCCCTACGAGGGCACCCA
GACCGCCAAGCTGAGGGTGACCAAGGGTGGCCCCCTGCCCTTCTCCTGGGACATCCTGTCCCCTCAGTTC
ATGTACGGCTCCAGGGCCTTCACGAAGCACCCCGCCGACATCCCCGACTACTGGAAGCAGTCCTTCCCCG
AGGGCTTCAAGTGGGAGCGCGTGATGAACTTCGAGGACGGCGGCGCCGTGTCCGTGGCCCAGGACACCTC
CCTGGAGGACGGCACCCTGATCTACAAGGTGAAGCTCCGCGGCACCAACTTCCCTCCTGACGGCCCCGTA
ATGCAGAAGAAGACAATGGGCTGGGAAGCATCCACCGAGCGGTTGTACCCCGAGGACGTCGTGCTGAAGG
GCGACATTAAGCATGCCCTGCGCCTGAAGGACGGCGGCCGGTACCTGGCGGACTTCAAGACCACCTACAG
GGCCAAGAAGCCCGTGCAGATGCCCGGCGCCTTCAACATCGACCGCAAGTTGGACATCACATCCCACAAC
GAGGACTACACCGTGGTGGAACAGTACGAACGCTCCGTGGCCCGCCACTCCACCGGCGGCTCCGGTGGCT
CCTAAAGCGGCCGCGACTCTAGATCATAATCAGCCATACCACATTTGTAGAGGTTTTACTTGCTTTAAAA
AACCTCCCACACCTCCCCCTGAACCTGAAACATAAAATGAATGCAATTGTTGTTGTTAACTTGTTTATTG
CAGCTTATAATGGTTACAAATAAAGCAATAGCATCACAAATTTCACAAATAAAGCATTTTTTTCACTGCA
TTCTAGTTGTGGTTTGTCCAAACTCATCAATGTATCTTAAGGCGTAAATTGTAAGCGTTAATATTTTGTT
AAAATTCGCGTTAAATTTTTGTTAAATCAGCTCATTTTTTAACCAATAGGCCGAAATCGGCAAAATCCCT
TATAAATCAAAAGAATAGACCGAGATAGGGT
[37 nt withheld, positions 2972-3008]
AAAGAACGTGGACTCCAACGTCAAAGG
[49 nt withheld, positions 3036-3084]
T
[91 nt withheld, positions 3086-3176]
G
[124 nt withheld, positions 3178-3301]
CAGGTGGCACTTTTCGGGGAAATGTGCGCGGAACCCCTATTTGTTTATTTTTCTAAATACATTCAAATAT
GTATCCGCTCATGAGACAATAACCCTGATAAATGCTTCAATAATATTGAAAAAGGAAGAGTCCTGAGGCG
GAAAGAACCAGCTGTGGAATGTGTGTCAGTTAGGGTGTGGAAAGTCCCCAGGCTCCCCAGCAGGCAGAAG
TATGCAAAGCATGCATCTCAATTAGTCAGCAACCAGGTGTGGAAAGTCCCCAGGCTCCCCAGCAGGCAGA
AGTATGCAAAGCATGCATCTCAATTAGTCAGCAACCATAGTCCCGCCCCTAACTCCGCCCATCCCGCCCC
TAACTCCGCCCAGTTCCGCCCATTCTCCGCCCCATGGCTGACTAATTTTTTTTATTTATGCAGAGGCCGA
GGCCGCCTCGGCCTCTGAGCTATTCCAGAAGTAGTGAGGAGGCTTTTTTGGAGGCCTAGGCTTTTGCAAA
GATCGATCAAGAGACAGGATGAGGATCGTTTCGCATGATTGAACAAGATGGATTGCACGCAGGTTCTCCG
GCCGCTTGGGTGGAGAGGCTATTCGGCTATGACTGGGCACAACAGACAATCGGCTGCTCTGATGCCGCCG
TGTTCCGGCTGTCAGCGCAGGGGCGCCCGGTTCTTTTTGTCAAGACCGACCTGTCCGGTGCCCTGAATGA
ACTGCAAGACGAGGCAGCGCGGCTATCGTGGCTGGCCACGACGGGCGTTCCTTGCGCAGCTGTGCTCGAC
GTTGTCACTGAAGCGGGAAGGGACTGGCTGCTATTGGGCGAAGTGCCGGGGCAGGATCTCCTGTCATCTC
ACCTTGCTCCTGCCGAGAAAGTATCCATCATGGCTGATGCAATGCGGCGGCTGCATACGCTTGATCCGGC
TACCTGCCCATTCGACCACCAAGCGAAACATCGCATCGAGCGAGCACGTACTCGGATGGAAGCCGGTCTT
GTCGATCAGGATGATCTGGACGAAGAGCATCAGGGGCTCGCGCCAGCCGAACTGTTCGCCAGGCTCAAGG
CGAGCATGCCCGACGGCGAGGATCTCGTCGTGACCCATGGCGATGCCTGCTTGCCGAATATCATGGTGGA
AAATGGCCGCTTTTCTGGATTCATCGACTGTGGCCGGCTGGGTGTGGCGGACCGCTATCAGGACATAGCG
TTGGCTACCCGTGATATTGCTGAAGAGCTTGGCGGCGAATGGGCTGACCGCTTCCTCGTGCTTTACGGTA
TCGCCGCTCCCGATTCGCAGCGCATCGCCTTCTATCGCCTTCTTGACGAGTTCTTCTGAGCGGGACTCTG
GGGTTCGAAATGACCGACCAAGCGACGCCCAACCTGCCATCACGAGATTTCGATTCCACCGCCGCCTTCT
ATGAAAGGTTGGGCTTCGGAATCGTTTTCCGGGACGCCGGCTGGATGATCCTCCAGCGCGGGGATCTCAT
GCTGGAGTTCTTCGCCCACCCTAGGGGGAGGCTAACTGAAACACGGAAGGAGACAATACCGGAAGGAACC
CGCGCTATGACGGCAATAAAAAGACAGAATAAAACGCACGGTGTTGGGTCGTTTGTTCATAAACGCGGGG
TTCGGTCCCAGGGCTGGCACTCTGTCGATACCCCACCGAGACCCCATTGGGGCCAATACGCCCGCGTTTC
TTCCTTTTCCCCACCCCACCCCCCAAGTTCGGG
Features (pLannotate 1.2.2; 14 found; start..end, strand, type, name):
    214..802     +  rep_origin     ori: high-copy-number ColE1/pMB1/pBR322/pUC origin of replication
    977..1280    +  enhancer       CMV enhancer: human cytomegalovirus immediate early enhancer
   1281..1484    +  promoter       CMV promoter: human cytomegalovirus (CMV) immediate early promoter
   1513..1890    +  CDS            H2B-I: H2B1_CHICK - Experimental evidence at protein level: Swiss-Prot protein existence level 1. Has broad-spectrum antibacterial activity. May be important in the antimicrobial defenses of chick reproductive system during follicle development in the ovary and egg formation in the oviduct. From Gallus gallus (Chicken).
   1906..2576    +  CDS            mScarlet-2I (fragment): mScarlet-I derivative in which the N- and C-termini have been modified to reduce cytotoxicity (Valbuena et al., 2020) preserves the original mammalian codon optimization
   2612..2695    +  CDS            large T antigen (fragment): large T antigen from SV40 (simian virus 40)
   2718..2839    +  polyA_signal   SV40 poly(A) signal: SV40 polyadenylation signal
   2873..3301    -  rep_origin     f1 ori (sequence partly withheld): f1 bacteriophage origin of replication; arrow indicates direction of (+) strand synthesis
   3328..3432    +  promoter       AmpR promoter: bla
   3434..3791    +  promoter       SV40 promoter: SV40 enhancer and early promoter
   3826..4620    +  CDS            NeoR/KanR: aminoglycoside phosphotransferase from Tn5; aph(3')-II (or nptII); confers resistance to neomycin, kanamycin, and G418 (Geneticin®)
   4641..4793    +  CDS            ble (fragment): BLE_KLEPN - Experimental evidence at protein level: Swiss-Prot protein existence level 1. Binding protein with a strong affinity to the bleomycin family of antibiotics. Binds to CL990; an antimitotic-antibiotic compound. From Klebsiella pneumoniae.
   4852..4899    +  polyA_signal   HSV TK poly(A) signal: herpes simplex virus thymidine kinase polyadenylation signal (Cole and Stacy, 1985)
   4990..5006    -  polyA_signal   bGH poly(A) signal (fragment): bovine growth hormone polyadenylation signal
