[The description below was written by a language model from this plasmid's Addgene catalogue record and pLannotate feature annotations shown in this document.]
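Description:
pH2B-mScarlet3-H (also called mYongHong) is a 5,014-nt mammalian expression plasmid built on a pN1-type backbone, in which a gene of interest is placed upstream of a fluorescent protein to give a C-terminal fusion. It is maintained in E. coli at high copy through a ColE1/pUC-type origin and selected with kanamycin. The resistance gene is the Tn5 aminoglycoside phosphotransferase (NeoR/KanR), placed behind both a bacterial bla promoter and the SV40 enhancer/early promoter and followed by an HSV TK polyadenylation signal. This dual-promoter arrangement lets the same gene give kanamycin resistance in bacteria and, in principle, G418 resistance in transfected mammalian cells. An f1 phage origin is also present.

The payload is human histone H2B (catalogued as H2BC21) driven by the CMV immediate early enhancer and promoter and terminated by an SV40 poly(A) signal. H2B is fused at its C terminus to mScarlet3-H, a monomeric red fluorescent protein that differs from mScarlet3 by the M163H substitution. The automated annotation labels the histone as a chicken H2B match and the fluorescent protein as an mScarlet-2I fragment. These most likely reflect nearest database hits for a highly conserved histone and for a related member of the mScarlet family, not a different insert. The short large T antigen, ble and bGH poly(A) fragments appear to be backbone remnants or partial matches.

Because H2B is incorporated into chromatin, the fusion labels nuclei and chromosomes red in transfected cells. The associated work describes a highly stable red fluorescent protein for advanced microscopy, so the construct serves as a nuclear marker for imaging with this variant.
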