Addgene plasmid #239404: pH2B-mScarlet3-H (aka mYongHong)
Purpose: Expresses H2B-mScarlet3-H in mammalian cells
Depositing lab: Zhifei Fu. Depositing organization: Fujian Medical University. Publication: A highly stable monomeric red fluorescent protein for advanced microscopy. Xiong H, Chang Q, Ding J, Wang S, Zhang W, Li Y, Wu Y, Lin P, Yang C, Liu M, Fang G, Yang Y, Xie J, Qi D, Jiang T, Fu W, Hu F, Chen Y, Yue R, Li Y, Cui Y, Li M, Fan S, Yang Y, Xu Y, Li D, Zhang F, Zhao H, Wu C, Zheng Q, Piatkevich KD, Fu Z. Nat Methods. 2025 Apr 17. doi: 10.1038/s41592-025-02676-5. PubMed 40247125.
Backbone
  Vector backbone: pN1
  Vector type: Mammalian Expression
Growth in bacteria
  Bacterial resistance: Kanamycin, 50 μg/mL
  Growth temperature: 37°C
  Growth strain: DH5alpha
  Copy number: High Copy
Gene/Insert
  Gene/Insert name: H2B
  Species: H. sapiens (human)
  Mutation: M163H in mScarlet3
  Entrez Gene: H2BC21 (a.k.a. GL105, H2B, H2B-GL105, H2B.1, H2BE, H2BFQ, H2BGL105, H2BQ, HIST2H2BE)
  Promoter: CMV
  Tag / fusion protein: mScarlet3-H (aka mYongHong) (C terminal on insert)
  Cloning method: Restriction Enzyme; 5′ cloning site unknown (unknown if destroyed)
Terms and licenses: Academic/Nonprofit Terms; Industry Terms: Not Available to Industry
How to cite: pH2B-mScarlet3-H (aka mYongHong) was a gift from Zhifei Fu (Addgene plasmid # 239404 ; http://n2t.net/addgene:239404 ; RRID:Addgene_239404)
